Addgene plasmid #175905: pDL69
Purpose: pENTRY for Gateway LR reaction
Depositing lab: Nemo Peeters. Depositing organization: CNRS UMR 2594, INRA UMR 0441, Laboratoire des Interactions Plantes Micro-organismes (LIPM). Publication: An NLR integrated domain toolkit to identify plant pathogen effector targets. Landry D, Mila I, Sabbagh CRR, Zaffuto M, Pouzet C, Tremousaygue D, Dabos P, Deslandes L, Peeters N. Plant J. 2023 Sep;115(5):1443-1457. doi: 10.1111/tpj.16331. Epub 2023 Jul 24. PubMed 37248633.
Backbone
  Vector backbone: pDONOR207
  Vector type: pENTRY clone
Growth in bacteria
  Bacterial resistance: Gentamicin, 10 μg/mL
  Growth temperature: 37°C
  Growth strain: DH5alpha
  Copy number: High Copy
Gene/Insert
  Gene/Insert name: ID#29
  Species: Solanum lycopersicum M82
  Cloning method: Gateway Cloning
  Sequencing primers: 5′ n/a
Terms and licenses: Academic/Nonprofit Terms; Industry Terms: Not Available to Industry
Depositor comments: Please visit https://www.biorxiv.org/content/10.1101/2021.08.23.457316v2 for bioRxiv preprint.
How to cite: pDL69 was a gift from Nemo Peeters (Addgene plasmid # 175905 ; http://n2t.net/addgene:175905 ; RRID:Addgene_175905)
