[The description below was written by a language model from this plasmid's Addgene catalogue record and pLannotate feature annotations shown in this document.]
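Description:
pDL69 is a Gateway entry clone built on the pDONR207 backbone (recorded as "pDONOR207") and propagated in E. coli as a high-copy plasmid of about 4.9 kb. Replication depends on a ColE1/pUC-type origin. Selection is by gentamicin, conferred by the aacC1 gentamicin acetyltransferase gene (GmR), which is driven by the class 1 integron Pc promoter. The annotation also detects two fragments of a kanamycin resistance gene flanking the gentamicin cassette. They appear to be a kanamycin marker disrupted by insertion of the gentamicin cassette, and the record lists only gentamicin for selection. The rrnB T1 and T2 transcription terminators sit upstream of the cloning region, where they shield the insert from read-through transcription coming from the backbone.

The payload is an insert named ID#29, from Solanum lycopersicum cultivar M82. It lies between attL1 and attL2, which bracket a region of roughly 1.5 kb. The feature table does not annotate anything within this interval, and the record does not state which gene or protein domain ID#29 corresponds to. The associated publication describes a toolkit of integrated domains from plant NLR immune receptors, used to identify host targets of pathogen effectors, so ID#29 is presumably one numbered member of that collection.

As an entry clone, pDL69 has no promoter or tag for expressing the insert. Its stated purpose is to act as the donor in a Gateway LR reaction, in which LR Clonase recombines the attL sites with the attR sites of a destination vector. This transfers the insert directionally into whatever expression context is chosen, and the record does not specify particular destination vectors or downstream assays.
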