Features (pLannotate 1.2.2; 10 found; start..end, strand, type, name):
     28..127     +  protein_bind   attL1: mutant version of attL; recombination site for the Gateway® LR reaction LR Clonase™
   1667..1766    -  protein_bind   attL2: mutant version of attL; recombination site for the Gateway® LR reaction LR Clonase™
   1889..2515    +  CDS            KanR (fragment): aminoglycoside phosphotransferase; aph(3')-Ia; confers resistance to kanamycin in bacteria or G418 (Geneticin®) in eukaryotes
   2549..3082    -  CDS            GmR: gentamycin acetyltransferase; aacC1; confers resistance to gentamycin
   3271..3299    -  promoter       Pc promoter: intI1 (promoter lies within the coding sequence); class 1 integron promoter
   3277..3624    -  CDS            YPR2_ECOLX (fragment): Protein predicted: Swiss-Prot protein existence level 4. From Escherichia coli.
   3629..3813    +  CDS            KanR (fragment): aminoglycoside phosphotransferase; aph(3')-Ia; confers resistance to kanamycin in bacteria or G418 (Geneticin®) in eukaryotes
   3956..4544    +  rep_origin     ori: high-copy-number ColE1/pMB1/pBR322/pUC origin of replication
   4679..4706    -  terminator     rrnB T2 terminator: transcription terminator T2 from the E. coli rrnB gene
   4838..4881    +  terminator     rrnB T1 terminator: Escherichia coli rrnB; transcription terminator T1 from the E. coli rrnB gene
>Addgene plasmid #175905 | pDL69 | addgene full sequence | sequence record 375515 | Addgene NGS Result
GTTAACGCTAGCATGGATCTCGGGCCCCAAATAATGATTTTATTTTGACTGATAGTGACCTGTTCGTTGC
AACAAATTGATGAGCAATGCTTTTTTATAATGCCAACTTTGTACAAAAAAGCAGGCTTCGAAGGAGATAG
AACCATGTCGAATTTGTGTAGAGGGAGATATTTTGACATTTCTCCTTTGGAAAAGATTGTCCATGAATGG
GATTTAGGCAGCTCGATGGAGCATAAAATGGACTGCCTTAATATCGATTTTCAATTTCTAAATATGCTTC
TCAGCTTGCAGAGCTTCACAAGAAGAGACTGTTTGGATACTACAGTAGAGAAAGTGGAAGCTCTTTGGGA
TGCAGCTGAATTTGAACGAATCAACTGTATCGACGATGTTAAACTCGTGTTGGATAAGATGGAAGAAGAG
ATATGGGAAACTAAAATTCATATCGAAGCTAAATACTCATTTCCCATAGCACTTATTTCCAAAATTGCTA
CTCTCGATCCCGAATTTGTGAAGAGATTCATTGATACAGTTATAATGAATATCACGGATTTACCAAAGAT
AAATCGTCTTTATACATGGTCTAGATTAAAACAAATACAAGAGGCTGTAAAGGAGTTGAAGTTATTGAGA
AATTTTGTCTATTTTATTTCAGACAGATGCACGAATCCTCAAAGCCAATATACTTTCTTCAGTCACGTTT
TAGTTGTGGCTGGTCATGTAGCAATGATTTCCTGGTTTAGTATCAACGCCGATATGAACTTTTTCTTTGA
TCCACTTAAATTGGATGCTTTATTTTCTGACCTTCAAATGAGGATTCAGCCCATTCAACCAGGTATCCAC
GAGATCTATATCGATGTCCTGCAAGCTCTAAAATCAGGATCTCATCCAAATATCGATGTCCATGCTGCTG
ATTATAAAGCTGGCTTTGTGGAGACTCTCGTACACCATATGGAAGTGCTACGTCCCATTATTCATAAGCA
CGAAAAGGGAGTTGCTTTCAAGGATCAAATTACAATGCTCAACTTCTTGAGAGACAATCTCATCAATCTA
CCAAGAGAGGCCGTTGAAGATTTTGATACTGGAATTATTAATGTAGGGCTTCTAGTTTACTCGGTGTTTA
AAAGTGTGGCTCTTGGGAAGTCAAAACGATTAGTTCCAGTTCTTGATTTCTCAGGTGATATTCAGAGTAT
ACAAGCACTAGTCTACTTCCTCACTCGGAATTCATTTTGCTCCAATTTACCTAAGATTGACGGACTGGGA
TCTATTGATATCATTTTAGACCAACTGGAGGAGTTTCTAAGCTGTTACTCAGAGTTAACTTCTTCTATAA
GGAGCCAAATTCAGAAAATACAGCAGCAACTGGAGCATTTCCAGAAGCAGAATGATGGATTCGGATCTTT
TGGGATGCAGGTGATTACTAAAGCATATGAGGTGGATCACGTGGTTGTTGGTTATATAAACAAAGACATT
CCTGAGTGGTGTCTTTTTCTGTGGACTCGGGACATCATAGAGGAGATTACACAACTAATCGAGGCAGGGG
AGATTCATGGAAAGGAAGTCTCTGACTCGGTATTGCATAATACCACTGATGTTGCCAATGCTGATACTTC
ACAACTTGCTCAGATGACAAGCATGAGCGAAGAGATGGTGGGCTTTCAGGACGTGGACCCAGCTTTCTTG
TACAAAGTTGGCATTATAAGAAAGCATTGCTTATCAATTTGTTGCAACGAACAGGTCACTATCAGTCAAA
ATAAAATCATTATTTGCCATCCAGCTGCAGCTCTGGCCCGTGTCTCAAAATCTCTGATGTTACATTGCAC
AAGATAAAAATATATCATCATGAACAATAAAACTGTCTGCTTACATAAACAGTAATACAAGGGGTGTTAT
GAGCCATATTCAACGGGAAACGTCGAGGCCGCGATTAAATTCCAACATGGATGCTGATTTATATGGGTAT
AAATGGGCTCGCGATAATGTCGGGCAATCAGGTGCGACAATCTATCGCTTGTATGGGAAGCCCGATGCGC
CAGAGTTGTTTCTGAAACATGGCAAAGGTAGCGTTGCCAATGATGTTACAGATGAGATGGTCAGACTAAA
CTGGCTGACGGAATTTATGCCTCTTCCGACCATCAAGCATTTTATCCGTACTCCTGATGATGCATGGTTA
CTCACCACTGCGATCCCCGGAAAAACAGCATTCCAGGTATTAGAAGAATATCCTGATTCAGGTGAAAATA
TTGTTGATGCGCTGGCAGTGTTCCTGCGCCGGTTGCATTCGATTCCTGTTTGTAATTGTCCTTTTAACAG
CGATCGCGTATTTCGTCTCGCTCAGGCGCAATCACGAATGAATAACGGTTTGGTTGATGCGAGTGATTTT
GATGACGAGCGTAATGGCTGGCCTGTTGAACAAGTCTGGAAAGAAATGCATAAACTTTTGCCATTCTCAC
CGGATTCAGTCGTCACTCATGGTGATTTCTCACTTGATAACCTTATTTTTGACGAGGGGAAATTAGGCCG
GGAAGCCGATCTCGGCTTGAACGAATTGTTAGGTGGCGGTACTTGGGTCGATATCAAAGTGCATCACTTC
TTCCCGTATGCCCAACTTTGTATAGAGAGCCACTGCGGGATCGTCACCGTAATCTGCTTGCACGTAGATC
ACATAAGCACCAAGCGCGTTGGCCTCATGCTTGAGGAGATTGATGAGCGCGGTGGCAATGCCCTGCCTCC
GGTGCTCGCCGGAGACTGCGAGATCATAGATATAGATCTCACTACGCGGCTGCTCAAACTTGGGCAGAAC
GTAAGCCGCGAGAGCGCCAACAACCGCTTCTTGGTCGAAGGCAGCAAGCGCGATGAATGTCTTACTACGG
AGCAAGTTCCCGAGGTAATCGGAGTCCGGCTGATGTTGGGAGTAGGTGGCTACGTCTCCGAACTCACGAC
CGAAAAGATCAAGAGCAGCCCGCATGGATTTGACTTGGTCAGGGCCGAGCCTACATGTGCGAATGATGCC
CATACTTGAGCCACCTAACTTTGTTTTAGGGCGACTGCCCTGCTGCGTAACATCGTTGCTGCTGCGTAAC
ATCGTTGCTGCTCCATAACATCAAACATCGACCCACGGCGTAACGCGCTTGCTGCTTGGATGCCCGAGGC
ATAGACTGTACAAAAAAACAGTCATAACAAGCCATGAAAACCGCCACTGCGCCGTTACCACCGCTGCGTT
CGGTCAAGGTTCTGGACCAGTTGCGTGAGCGCATACGCTACTTGCATTACAGTTTACGAACCGAACAGGC
TTATGTCAACTGGGTTCGTGCCTTCATCCGTTTCCACGGTGTGCGTCACCCGGCAACCTTGGGCAGCAGC
GAAGTCGAGGCATTTCTGTCCTGGCTGGCGAACGAGCGCAAGGTTTCGGTCTCCACGCATCGTCAGGCAT
TGGCGGCCTTGCTGTTCTTCTACGGCAAGGTGCTGTGCACGGATCTGCCCTGGCTTCAGGAGATCGGAAG
ACCTCGGCCGTCGCGGCGCTTGCCGGTGGTGCTGACCCCGGATGAAGTGGTTCGCATCCTCGGTTTTCTG
GAAGGCGAGCATCGTTTGTTCGCCCAGGACTCTAGCTATAGTTCTAGTGGTTGGCTACTAATAGGTTGTA
TTGATGTTGGACGAGTCGGAATCGCAGACCGATACCAGGATCTTGCCATCCTATGGAACTGCCTCGGTGA
GTTTTCTCCTTCATTACAGAAACGGCTTTTTCAAAAATATGGTATTGATAATCCTGATATGAATAAATTG
CAGTTTCATTTGATGCTCGATGAGTTTTTCTAATCAGAATTGGTTAATTGGTTGTAACACTGGCAGAGCA
TTACGCTGACTTGACGGGACGGCGCAAGCTCATGACCAAAATCCCTTAACGTGAGTTTTCGTTCCACTGA
GCGTCAGACCCCGTAGAAAAGATCAAAGGATCTTCTTGAGATCCTTTTTTTCTGCGCGTAATCTGCTGCT
TGCAAACAAAAAAACCACCGCTACCAGCGGTGGTTTGTTTGCCGGATCAAGAGCTACCAACTCTTTTTCC
GAAGGTAACTGGCTTCAGCAGAGCGCAGATACCAAATACTGTTCTTCTAGTGTAGCCGTAGTTAGGCCAC
CACTTCAAGAACTCTGTAGCACCGCCTACATACCTCGCTCTGCTAATCCTGTTACCAGTGGCTGCTGCCA
GTGGCGATAAGTCGTGTCTTACCGGGTTGGACTCAAGACGATAGTTACCGGATAAGGCGCAGCGGTCGGG
CTGAACGGGGGGTTCGTGCACACAGCCCAGCTTGGAGCGAACGACCTACACCGAACTGAGATACCTACAG
CGTGAGCTATGAGAAAGCGCCACGCTTCCCGAAGGGAGAAAGGCGGACAGGTATCCGGTAAGCGGCAGGG
TCGGAACAGGAGAGCGCACGAGGGAGCTTCCAGGGGGAAACGCCTGGTATCTTTATAGTCCTGTCGGGTT
TCGCCACCTCTGACTTGAGCGTCGATTTTTGTGATGCTCGTCAGGGGGGCGGAGCCTATGGAAAAACGCC
AGCAACGCGGCCTTTTTACGGTTCCTGGCCTTTTGCTGGCCTTTTGCTCACATGTTCTTTCCTGCGTTAT
CCCCTGATTCTGTGGATAACCGTATTACCGCTAGCCAGGAAGAGTTTGTAGAAACGCAAAAAGGCCATCC
GTCAGGATGGCCTTCTGCTTAGTTTGATGCCTGGCAGTTTATGGCGGGCGTCCTGCCCGCCACCCTCCGG
GCCGTTGCTTCACAACGTTCAAATCCGCTCCCGGCGGATTTGTCCTACTCAGGAGAGCGTTCACCGACAA
ACAACAGATAAAACGAAAGGCCCAGTCTTCCGACTGAGCCTTTCGTTTTATTTGATGCCTGGCAGTTCCC
TACTCTCGC
